Addgene plasmid #65853: pMB1610_pRR-Puro
Purpose: Puromycin-based homologous recombination-dependent reporter for genome editing with TALENs or CRISPR/Cas9
Depositing lab: Marc Bühler. Depositing organization: Friedrich Miescher Institute for Biomedical Research. Publication: Single-Step Generation of Conditional Knockout Mouse Embryonic Stem Cells. Flemr M, Buhler M. Cell Rep. 2015 Jul 28;12(4):709-16. doi: 10.1016/j.celrep.2015.06.051. Epub 2015 Jul 16. PubMed 26190102.
Backbone
  Vector backbone: phRL-SV40
  Backbone manufacturer: Promega
  Backbone size w/o insert (bp): 3705
  Total vector size (bp): 3583
  Modifications to backbone: Renilla Luciferase coding sequence replaced with split puromycin N-acetyltransferase
  Vector type: Mammalian Expression, CRISPR, TALEN
Growth in bacteria
  Bacterial resistance: Ampicillin, 100 μg/mL
  Growth temperature: 37°C
  Growth strain: DH5alpha
  Copy number: High Copy
Gene/Insert
  Gene/Insert name: split puromycin N-acetyltransferase coding sequence (alt name: split PuroR)
  Promoter: SV40
  Cloning method: Restriction Enzyme; 5′ cloning site SacI (not destroyed); 3′ cloning site AatII (not destroyed)
  Sequencing primers: 5′ T7
Terms and licenses: Academic/Nonprofit Terms; Industry Terms: Not Available to Industry
How to cite: pMB1610_pRR-Puro was a gift from Marc Bühler (Addgene plasmid # 65853 ; http://n2t.net/addgene:65853 ; RRID:Addgene_65853)
