[The description below was written by a language model from this plasmid's Addgene catalogue record and pLannotate feature annotations shown in this document.]
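Description:
pMB1610_pRR-Puro is a small (about 3.6 kb) mammalian expression plasmid that serves as a recombination reporter for genome editing with TALENs or CRISPR/Cas9. It is derived from the Promega phRL-SV40 backbone, in which the Renilla luciferase coding sequence was replaced by a split puromycin N-acetyltransferase (PuroR, pac) cassette. It is propagated in E. coli as a high-copy plasmid through its ColE1/pUC-type origin, with ampicillin selection from the bla gene and its own promoter.

The reporter unit is driven by the SV40 enhancer/early promoter, followed by a chimeric β-globin/immunoglobulin intron that promotes efficient expression and a T7 promoter that also serves as a sequencing primer site. Downstream lie two PuroR fragments in the same orientation, a short one of about 200 bp and a longer one of about 600 bp, separated by a short gap, followed by an SV40 polyadenylation region; the small large T antigen fragment annotated nearby is probably just part of that SV40-derived sequence. The catalogue lists SacI and AatII as retained cloning sites. The record does not say exactly where they lie or what is cloned there, but a nuclease target sequence placed between the two fragments would fit the design.

As described, the interrupted coding sequence should not confer resistance on its own. A nuclease-induced break between the fragments would allow homologous recombination to restore an intact PuroR gene. Transient puromycin selection then enriches for cells with active nuclease and recombination activity. The associated work applied this to single-step generation of conditional knockout mouse embryonic stem cells.
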