Features (pLannotate 1.2.2; 10 found; start..end, strand, type, name):
     62..419     +  promoter       SV40 promoter: SV40 enhancer and early promoter
    489..621     +  intron         chimeric intron: chimera between introns from human β-globin and immunoglobulin heavy chain genes
    666..684     +  promoter       T7 promoter: promoter for bacteriophage T7 RNA polymerase
    694..894     +  CDS            PuroR (fragment): puromycin N-acetyltransferase; pac from Streptomyces; confers resistance to puromycin
    918..1514    +  CDS            PuroR (fragment): puromycin N-acetyltransferase; pac from Streptomyces; confers resistance to puromycin
   1538..1659    -  polyA_signal   SV40 poly(A) signal: SV40 polyadenylation signal
   1682..1750    -  CDS            large T antigen (fragment): large T antigen from SV40 (simian virus 40)
   1792..1896    +  promoter       AmpR promoter: bla
   1897..2757    +  CDS            AmpR: β-lactamase; bla; confers resistance to ampicillin, carbenicillin, and related antibiotics
   2928..3516    +  rep_origin     ori: high-copy-number ColE1/pMB1/pBR322/pUC origin of replication
>Addgene plasmid #65853 | pMB1610_pRR-Puro | depositor full sequence | sequence record 112015 | pMB1610_pRR-Puro sequence 3583 bps
AGATCTGCGCAGCACCATGGCCTGAAATAACCTCTGAAAGAGGAACTTGGTTAGGTACCTTCTGAGGCGG
AAAGAACCAGCTGTGGAATGTGTGTCAGTTAGGGTGTGGAAAGTCCCCAGGCTCCCCAGCAGGCAGAAGT
ATGCAAAGCATGCATCTCAATTAGTCAGCAACCAGGTGTGGAAAGTCCCCAGGCTCCCCAGCAGGCAGAA
GTATGCAAAGCATGCATCTCAATTAGTCAGCAACCATAGTCCCGCCCCTAACTCCGCCCATCCCGCCCCT
AACTCCGCCCAGTTCCGCCCATTCTCCGCCCCATGGCTGACTAATTTTTTTTATTTATGCAGAGGCCGAG
GCCGCCTCGGCCTCTGAGCTATTCCAGAAGTAGTGAGGAGGCTTTTTTGGAGGCCTAGGCTTTTGCAAAA
AGCTTGATTCTTCTGACACAACAGTCTCGAACTTAAGCTGCAGAAGTTGGTCGTGAGGCACTGGGCAGGT
AAGTATCAAGGTTACAAGACAGGTTTAAGGAGACCAATAGAAACTGGGCTTGTCGAGACAGAGAAGACTC
TTGCGTTTCTGATAGGCACCTATTGGTCTTACTGACATCCACTTTGCCTTTCTCTCCACAGGTGTCCACT
CCCAGTTCAATTACAGCTCTTAAGGCTAGAGTACTTAATACGACTCACTATAGGCTAGCCACCATGACCG
AGTACAAGCCCACGGTGCGCCTCGCCACCCGCGACGATGTCCCCAGGGCCGTACGCACCCTCGCCGCCGC
GTTCGCCGACTACCCCGCCACGCGCCACACCGTCGATCCGGACCGCCACATCGAGCGGGTCACCGAGCTG
CAAGAACTCTTCCTCACGCGCGTCGGGCTCGACATCGGCAAGGTGTGGGTCGCGTAATGAGAGCTCTTGA
CGTCTAAACCGAGTACAAGCCCACGGTGCGCCTCGCCACCCGCGACGATGTCCCCAGGGCCGTACGCACC
CTCGCCGCCGCGTTCGCCGACTACCCCGCCACGCGCCACACCGTCGATCCGGACCGCCACATCGAGCGGG
TCACCGAGCTGCAAGAACTCTTCCTCACGCGCGTCGGGCTCGACATCGGCAAGGTGTGGGTCGCGGACGA
CGGCGCCGCGGTGGCGGTCTGGACCACGCCGGAGAGCGTCGAAGCGGGGGCGGTGTTCGCCGAGATCGGC
CCGCGCATGGCCGAGTTGAGCGGTTCCCGGCTGGCCGCGCAGCAACAGATGGAAGGCCTCCTGGCGCCGC
ACCGGCCCAAGGAGCCCGCGTGGTTCCTGGCCACCGTCGGCGTCTCGCCCGACCACCAGGGCAAGGGTCT
GGGCAGCGCCGTCGTGCTCCCCGGAGTGGAGGCGGCCGAGCGCGCCGGGGTGCCCGCCTTCCTGGAGACC
TCCGCGCCCCGCAACCTCCCCTTCTACGAGCGGCTCGGCTTCACCGTCACCGCCGACGTAGAGGTGCCCG
AAGGACCGCGCACCTGGTGCATGACCCGCAAGCCCGGTGCCTGAGCGGCCGCTTCGAGCAGACATGATAA
GATACATTGATGAGTTTGGACAAACCACAACTAGAATGCAGTGAAAAAAATGCTTTATTTGTGAAATTTG
TGATGCTATTGCTTTATTTGTAACCATTATAAGCTGCAATAAACAAGTTAACAACAACAATTGCATTCAT
TTTATGTTTCAGGTTCAGGGGGAGGTGTGGGAGGTTTTTTAAAGCAAGTAAAACCTCTACAAATGTGGTA
AAATCGATAAGGATCCAGGTGGCACTTTTCGGGGAAATGTGCGCGGAACCCCTATTTGTTTATTTTTCTA
AATACATTCAAATATGTATCCGCTCATGAGACAATAACCCTGATAAATGCTTCAATAATATTGAAAAAGG
AAGAGTATGAGTATTCAACATTTCCGTGTCGCCCTTATTCCCTTTTTTGCGGCATTTTGCCTTCCTGTTT
TTGCTCACCCAGAAACGCTGGTGAAAGTAAAAGATGCTGAAGATCAGTTGGGTGCACGAGTGGGTTACAT
CGAACTGGATCTCAACAGCGGTAAGATCCTTGAGAGTTTTCGCCCCGAAGAACGTTTTCCAATGATGAGC
ACTTTTAAAGTTCTGCTATGTGGCGCGGTATTATCCCGTATTGACGCCGGGCAAGAGCAACTCGGTCGCC
GCATACACTATTCTCAGAATGACTTGGTTGAGTACTCACCAGTCACAGAAAAGCATCTTACGGATGGCAT
GACAGTAAGAGAATTATGCAGTGCTGCCATAACCATGAGTGATAACACTGCGGCCAACTTACTTCTGACA
ACGATCGGAGGACCGAAGGAGCTAACCGCTTTTTTGCACAACATGGGGGATCATGTAACTCGCCTTGATC
GTTGGGAACCGGAGCTGAATGAAGCCATACCAAACGACGAGCGTGACACCACGATGCCTGTAGCAATGGC
AACAACGTTGCGCAAACTATTAACTGGCGAACTACTTACTCTAGCTTCCCGGCAACAATTAATAGACTGG
ATGGAGGCGGATAAAGTTGCAGGACCACTTCTGCGCTCGGCCCTTCCGGCTGGCTGGTTTATTGCTGATA
AATCTGGAGCCGGTGAGCGTGGGTCTCGCGGTATCATTGCAGCACTGGGGCCAGATGGTAAGCCCTCCCG
TATCGTAGTTATCTACACGACGGGGAGTCAGGCAACTATGGATGAACGAAATAGACAGATCGCTGAGATA
GGTGCCTCACTGATTAAGCATTGGTAACTGTCAGACCAAGTTTACTCATATATACTTTAGATTGATTTAA
AACTTCATTTTTAATTTAAAAGGATCTAGGTGAAGATCCTTTTTGATAATCTCATGACCAAAATCCCTTA
ACGTGAGTTTTCGTTCCACTGAGCGTCAGACCCCGTAGAAAAGATCAAAGGATCTTCTTGAGATCCTTTT
TTTCTGCGCGTAATCTGCTGCTTGCAAACAAAAAAACCACCGCTACCAGCGGTGGTTTGTTTGCCGGATC
AAGAGCTACCAACTCTTTTTCCGAAGGTAACTGGCTTCAGCAGAGCGCAGATACCAAATACTGTTCTTCT
AGTGTAGCCGTAGTTAGGCCACCACTTCAAGAACTCTGTAGCACCGCCTACATACCTCGCTCTGCTAATC
CTGTTACCAGTGGCTGCTGCCAGTGGCGATAAGTCGTGTCTTACCGGGTTGGACTCAAGACGATAGTTAC
CGGATAAGGCGCAGCGGTCGGGCTGAACGGGGGGTTCGTGCACACAGCCCAGCTTGGAGCGAACGACCTA
CACCGAACTGAGATACCTACAGCGTGAGCTATGAGAAAGCGCCACGCTTCCCGAAGGGAGAAAGGCGGAC
AGGTATCCGGTAAGCGGCAGGGTCGGAACAGGAGAGCGCACGAGGGAGCTTCCAGGGGGAAACGCCTGGT
ATCTTTATAGTCCTGTCGGGTTTCGCCACCTCTGACTTGAGCGTCGATTTTTGTGATGCTCGTCAGGGGG
GCGGAGCCTATGGAAAAACGCCAGCAACGCGGCCTTTTTACGGTTCCTGGCCTTTTGCTGGCCTTTTGCT
CACATGGCTCGAC
