>Addgene plasmid #65853 | pMB1610_pRR-Puro | addgene partial sequence | sequence record 117128 | pMT2-F 5'-TTGCCTTTCTCTCCACAGGT-3'
GAGTACTTAATACGACTCACTATAGGCTAGCCACCATGACCGAGTACAAGCCCACGGTGCGCCTCGCCAC
CCGCGACGATGTCCCCAGGGCCGTACGCACCCTCGCCGCCGCGTTCGCCGACTACCCCGCCACGCGCCAC
ACCGTCGATCCGGACCGCCACATCGAGCGGGTCACCGAGCTGCAAGAACTCTTCCTCACGCGCGTCGGGC
TCGACATCGGCAAGGTGTGGGTCGCGTAATGAGAGCTCTTGACGTCTAAACCGAGTACAAGCCCACGGTG
CGCCTCGCCACCCGCGACGATGTCCCCAGGGCCGTACGCACCCTCGCCGCCGCGTTCGCCGACTACCCCG
CCACGCGCCACACCGTCGATCCGGACCGCCACATCGAGCGGGTCACCGAGCTGCAAGAACTCTTCCTCAC
GCGCGTCGGGCTCGACATCGGCAAGGTGTGGGTCGCGGACGACGGCGCCGCGGTGGCGGTCTGGACCACG
CCGGAGAGCGTCGAAGCGGGGGCGGTGTTCGCCGAGATCGGCCCGCGCATGGCCGAGTTGAGCGGTTCCC
GGCTGGCCGCGCAGCAACAGATGGAAGGCCTCCTGGCGCCGCACCGGCCCAAGGAGCCCGCGTGGTTCCT
GGCCACCGTCGGCGTCTCGCCCGACCACCAGGGCAAGGGTCTGGGCAGCGCCGTCGTGCTCCCCGGAGTG
GAGGCGGCCGAGCGCGCCGGGGTGCCCGCCTTCCTGGAGACCTCCGCGCCCCGCAACCTCCCCTTCTACG
AGCGGCTCGGCTTCACCGTCACCGCCGACGTAGAGGTGCCCGAAGGACCGCGCACCTGGTGCATGACC
