>Addgene plasmid #65853 | pMB1610_pRR-Puro | addgene partial sequence | sequence record 117298 | EBV-rev 5'-GTGGTTTGTCCAAACTCATC-3'
CGGCCGCTCAGGCACCGGGCTTGCGGGTCATGCACCAGGTGCGCGGTCCTTCGGGCACCTCTACGTCGGC
GGTGACGGTGAAGCCGAGCCGCTCGTAGAAGGGGAGGTTGCGGGGCGCGGAGGTCTCCAGGAAGGCGGGC
ACCCCGGCGCGCTCGGCCGCCTCCACTCCGGGGAGCACGACGGCGCTGCCCAGACCCTTGCCCTGGTGGT
CGGGCGAGACGCCGACGGTGGCCAGGAACCACGCGGGCTCCTTGGGCCGGTGCGGCGCCAGGAGGCCTTC
CATCTGTTGCTGCGCGGCCAGCCGGGAACCGCTCAACTCGGCCATGCGCGGGCCGATCTCGGCGAACACC
GCCCCCGCTTCGACGCTCTCCGGCGTGGTCCAGACCGCCACCGCGGCGCCGTCGTCCGCGACCCACACCT
TGCCGATGTCGAGCCCGACGCGCGTGAGGAAGAGTTCTTGCAGCTCGGTGACCCGCTCGATGTGGCGGTC
CGGATCGACGGTGTGGCGCGTGGCGGGGTAGTCGGCGAACGCGGCGGCGAGGGTGCGTACGGCCCTGGGG
ACATCGTCGCGGGTGGCGAGGCGCACCGTGGGCTTGTACTCGGTTTAGACGTCAAGAGCTCTCATTACGC
GACCCACACCTTGCCGATGTCGAGCCCGACGCGCGTGAGGAAGAGTTCTTGCAGCTCGGTGACCCGCTCG
ATGTGGCGGTCCGGATCGACGGTGTGGCGCGTGGCGGGGTAGTCGGCGAACGCGGCGGCGAGGGTGCGTA
CGGCCCTGGGGACATCGTCGCGGGTGGCGAGGCGCACCGTGGGCTTGTACTCGGTCATGGTGGCTAGCCT
ATAGTGAGTCGTATTAAGTACTCTAG
